Addgene plasmid #128129: pSB4C5_J23101-CocE
Purpose: Expressing CocE enzyme (cocaine to benzoate) gene under control of the constitutive promoter J23101, and RBS B0032
Depositing lab: Jean-Loup Faulon. Depositing organization: INRAE Jouy-en-Josas. Publication: Metabolic perceptrons for neural computing in biological systems. Pandi A, Koch M, Voyvodic PL, Soudier P, Bonnet J, Kushwaha M, Faulon JL. Nat Commun. 2019 Aug 28;10(1):3880. doi: 10.1038/s41467-019-11889-0. PubMed 31462649.
Backbone
  Vector backbone: pSB4C5 (iGEM registry)
  Vector type: Bacterial Expression, Synthetic Biology
Growth in bacteria
  Bacterial resistance: Chloramphenicol, 7 μg/mL
  Growth temperature: 37°C
  Growth strain: DH5alpha
  Copy number: Low Copy
Gene/Insert
  Gene/Insert name: CocE (alt name: Cocaine esterase (EC: 3.1.1.84), UniProtKB - Q9L9D7)
  Species: From Rhodococcus sp, codon optimized for E. coli
  Promoter: J23101
  Cloning method: Restriction Enzyme; 5′ cloning site BsaI, golden gate (unknown if destroyed); 3′ cloning site BsaI, golden gate (unknown if destroyed)
  Sequencing primers: 5′ ATACGCAAGGCGACAA
Terms and licenses: Academic/Nonprofit Terms; Industry Terms: Not Available to Industry
How to cite: pSB4C5_J23101-CocE was a gift from Jean-Loup Faulon (Addgene plasmid # 128129 ; http://n2t.net/addgene:128129 ; RRID:Addgene_128129)
