[The description below was written by a language model from this plasmid's Addgene catalogue record and pLannotate feature annotations shown in this document.]
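Description:
pSB4C5_J23101-CocE is a low-copy bacterial expression plasmid for synthetic biology work in E. coli, built on the iGEM registry backbone pSB4C5. It replicates from the pSC101 origin together with its cognate Rep101 (RepA) initiator protein, which accounts for the low copy number, and it is selected with chloramphenicol through a cat gene driven by its own cat promoter. Copies of the his operon terminator and a lambda t0 terminator flank the cloning region, insulating the expression cassette from transcription in the rest of the backbone.

The payload is the cocaine esterase gene cocE from Rhodococcus sp., codon optimized for E. coli and inserted by BsaI-based Golden Gate assembly. The enzyme hydrolyzes cocaine to benzoate and ecgonine methyl ester. According to the catalogue entry, expression is constitutive from the Anderson-family promoter J23101 with ribosome binding site B0032. The automated annotation labels the short promoter element just upstream of the coding sequence as a J23119 fragment, which most likely reflects the close sequence similarity among members of that promoter family rather than a different part, and the RBS is not annotated separately. In the 4,864 nt sequence record the cocE reading frame spans the numbering origin and is followed by the his operon and lambda t0 terminators.

The stated purpose is to convert cocaine into benzoate inside cells. In the associated work on metabolic perceptrons for biological computing, this kind of enzyme acts as a metabolic transducer that turns an input molecule into a common, detectable metabolite. The record does not describe a benzoate-responsive sensor or reporter on this plasmid, so any such readout would have to be supplied from a separate construct.
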