Features (pLannotate 1.2.2; 9 found; start..end, strand, type, name):
    531..588     +  terminator     his operon terminator: This putative transcriptin terminator from the E. coli his operon has a 2-bp deletion introduced during synthesis. Its efficiency has not been determined.
    655..749     +  terminator     lambda t0 terminator: transcription terminator from phage lambda
   1241..1463    +  rep_origin     pSC101 ori: low-copy replication origin that requires the Rep101 protein
   1511..2461    +  CDS            Rep101: RepA protein needed for replication with the pSC101 origin; rep101
   2679..2776    +  promoter       cat promoter: promoter of the E. coli cat gene encoding chloramphenicol acetyltransferase
   2777..3433    +  CDS            cat: CAT_ECOLX - Experimental evidence at protein level: Swiss-Prot protein existence level 1. This enzyme is an effector of chloramphenicol resistance in bacteria. From Escherichia coli. This protein is used as a marker in many commonly used cloning vectors, such as pACYC184.
   3447..3506    +  terminator     his operon terminator: This putative transcriptin terminator from the E. coli his operon has a 2-bp deletion introduced during synthesis. Its efficiency has not been determined.
   3579..3610    +  promoter       J23119 promoter (fragment): bacterial promoter (Registry of Standard Biological Parts BBa J23119)
   3641..498     +  CDS            cocE (across the origin): COCE_RHOSM - Experimental evidence at protein level: Swiss-Prot protein existence level 1. Hydrolyzes cocaine to benzoate and ecgonine methyl ester, endowing the bacteria with the ability to utilize cocaine as a sole source of carbon and energy for growth, as this bacterium lives in the rhizosphere of coca plants. Also efficiently hydrolyzes cocaethylene, a more potent cocaine metabolite that has been observed in patients who concurrently abuse cocaine and alcohol. Is able to prevent cocaine- induced convulsions and lethality in rat. From Rhodococcus sp. (strain MB1 Bresler).
>Addgene plasmid #128129 | pSB4C5_J23101-CocE | addgene full sequence | sequence record 257316 | Addgene NGS Result
CACAACGGTGACAACGGTCCGGCTGACCAGCGTCCGATCCACGACCGTGACGACGTTCTGTGCTACTCTA
CCGAAGTTCTGACCGACCCGGTTGAAGTTACCGGTACCGTTTCTGCTCGTCTGTTCGTTTCTTCTTCTGC
TGTTGACACCGACTTCACCGCTAAACTGGTTGACGTTTTCCCGGACGGTCGTGCTATCGCTCTGTGCGAC
GGTATCGTTCGTATGCGTTACCGTGAAACCCTGGTTAACCCGACCCTGATCGAAGCTGGTGAAATCTACG
AAGTTGCTATCGACATGCTGGCTACCTCTAACGTTTTCCTGCCGGGTCACCGTATCATGGTTCAGGTTTC
TTCTTCTAACTTCCCGAAATACGACCGTAACTCTAACACCGGTGGTGTTATCGCTCGTGAACAGCTGGAA
GAAATGTGCACCGCTGTTAACCGTATCCACCGTGGTCCGGAACACCCGAGCCACATCGTTCTGCCGATCA
TCAAACGTTAAGCTTCGGTGCTTAATGCGTCTTCCTGCAGTCCGGCAAAAAAGGGCAAGGTGTCACCACC
CTGCCCTTTTTCTTTAAAACCGAAAAGATTACTTCGCGTTATGCAGGTACGACTTTCTGCTAGAGCTGTC
AGACCAAGTTTACGAGCTCGCTTGGACTCCTGTTGATAGATCCAGTAATGACCTCAGAACTCCATCTGGA
TTTGTTCAGAACGCTCGGTTGCCGCCGGGCGTTTTTTATTGGTGAGAATCCAAGCACTAGGGACAGTAAG
ACGGGTAAGCCTGTTGATGATACCGCTGCCTTACTGGGTGCATTAGCCAGTCTGAATGACCTGTCACGGG
ATAATCCGAAGTGGTCAGACTGGAAAATCAGAGGGCAGGAACTGCTGAACAGCAAAAAGTCAGATAGCAC
CACATAGCAGACCCGCCATAAAACGCCCTGAGAAGCCCGTGACGGGCTTTTCTTGTATTATGGGTAGTTT
CCTTGCATGAATCCATAAAAGGCGCCTGTAGTGCCATTTACCCCCATTCACTGCCAGAGCCGTGAGCGCA
GCGAACTGAATGTCACGAAAAAGACAGCGACTCAGGTGCCTGATGGTCGGAGACAAAAGGAATATTCAGC
GATTTGCCCGAGCTTGCGAGGGTGCTACTTAAGCCTTTAGGGTTTTAAGGTCTGTTTTGTAGAGGAGCAA
ACAGCGTTTGCGACATCCTTTTGTAATACTGCGGAACTGACTAAAGTAGTGAGTTATACACAGGGCTGGG
ATCTATTCTTTTTATCTTTTTTTATTCTTTCTTTATTCTATAAATTATAACCACTTGAATATAAACAAAA
AAAACACACAAAGGTCTAGCGGAATTTACAGAGGGTCTAGCAGAATTTACAAGTTTTCCAGCAAAGGTCT
AGCAGAATTTACAGATACCCACAACTCAAAGGAAAAGGACATGTAATTATCATTGACTAGCCCATCTCAA
TTGGTATAGTGATTAAAATCACCTAGACCAATTGAGATGTATGTCTGAATTAGTTGTTTTCAAAGCAAAT
GAACTAGCGATTAGTCGCTATGACTTAACGGAGCATGAAACCAAGCTAATTTTATGCTGTGTGGCACTAC
TCAACCCCACGATTGAAAACCCTACAAGGAAAGAACGGACGGTATCGTTCACTTATAACCAATACGCTCA
GATGATGAACATCAGTAGGGAAAATGCTTATGGTGTATTAGCTAAAGCAACCAGAGAGCTGACGACGAGA
ACTGTGGAAATCAGGAATCCTTTGGTTAAAGGCTTTGAGATTTTCCAGTGGACAAACTATGCCAAGTTCT
CAAGCGAAAAATTAGAATTAGTTTTTAGTGAAGAGATATTGCCTTATCTTTTCCAGTTAAAAAAATTCAT
AAAATATAATCTGGAACATGTTAAGTCTTTTGAAAACAAATACTCCATGAGGATTTATGAGTGGTTATTA
AAAGAACTAACACAAAAGAAAACTCACAAGGCAAATATAGAGATTAGCCTTGATGAATTTAAGTTCATGT
TAATGCTTGAAAATAACTACCATGAGTTTAAAAGGCTTAACCAATGGGTTTTGAAACCAATAAGTAAAGA
TTTAAACACTTACAGCAATATGAAATTGGTGGTTGATAAGCGAGGCCGCCCGACTGATACGTTGATTTTC
CAAGTTGAACTAGATAGACAAATGGATCTCGTAACCGAACTTGAGAACAACCAGATAAAAATGAATGGTG
ACAAAATACCAACAACCATTACATCAGATTCCTACCTACATAACGGACTAAGAAAAACACTACACGATGC
TTTAACTGCAAAAATTCAGCTCACCAGTTTTGAGGCAAAATTTTTGAGTGACATGCAAAGTAAGTATGAT
CTCAATGGTTCGTTCTCATGGCTCACGCAAAAACAACGAACCACACTAGAGAACATACTGGCTAAATACG
GAAGGATCTGAGGTTCTTATGGCTCTTGTATCTATCAGTGAAGCATCAAGACTAACAAACAAAAGTAGAA
CAACTGTTCACCGTTACATATCAAAGGGAAAACTGTCCATATGCACAGATGAAAACGGTGTAAAAAAGAT
AGATACATCAGAGCTTTTACGAGTTTTTGGTGCATTCAAAGCTGTTCACCATGAACAGATCGACAATGTA
ACTACTAGAGGTTGATCGGGCACGTAAGAGGTTCCAACTTTCACCATAATGAAATAAGATCACTACCGGG
CGTATTTTTTGAGTTATCGAGATTTTCAGGAGCTAAGGAAGCTAAAATGGAGAAAAAAATCACGGGATAT
ACCACCGTTGATATATCCCAATGGCATCGTAAAGAACATTTTGAGGCATTTCAGTCAGTTGCTCAATGTA
CCTATAACCAGACCGTTCAGCTGGATATTACGGCCTTTTTAAAGACCGTAAAGAAAAATAAGCACAAGTT
TTATCCGGCCTTTATTCACATTCTTGCCCGCCTGATGAACGCTCACCCGGAGTTTCGTATGGCCATGAAA
GACGGTGAGCTGGTGATCTGGGATAGTGTTCACCCTTGTTACACCGTTTTCCATGAGCAAACTGAAACGT
TTTCGTCCCTCTGGAGTGAATACCACGACGATTTCCGGCAGTTTCTCCACATATATTCGCAAGATGTGGC
GTGTTACGGTGAAAACCTGGCCTATTTCCCTAAAGGGTTTATTGAGAATATGTTTTTTGTCTCAGCCAAT
CCCTGGGTGAGTTTCACCAGTTTTGATTTAAACGTGGCCAATATGGACAACTTCTTCGCCCCCGTTTTCA
CGATGGGCAAATATTATACGCAAGGCGACAAGGTGCTGATGCCGCTGGCGATCCAGGTTCATCATGCCGT
TTGTGATGGCTTCCATGTCGGCCGCATGCTTAATGAATTACAACAGTACTGTGATGAGTGGCAGGGCGGG
GCGTAATAATACTAGCTCCGGCAAAAAAACGGGCAAGGTGTCACCACCCTGCCCTTTTTCTTTAAAACCG
AAAAGATTACTTCGCGTTTGCCACCTGACGTCTAAGACGATACTGTTCGAGGATACTAGAGGATGACCCC
ATCTGTTTACAGCTAGCTCAGTCCTAGGTATTATGCTAGCTAGTAGAGTCACACAGGAAAGTAGTAGATG
ATGGTTGACGGTAACTACTCTGTTGCTTCTAACGTTATGGTTCCGATGCGTGACGGTGTTCGTCTGGCTG
TTGACCTGTACCGTCCGGACGCTGACGGTCCGGTTCCGGTTCTGCTGGTTCGTAACCCGTACGACAAATT
CGACGTTTTCGCTTGGTCTACCCAGTCTACCAACTGGCTGGAATTTGTTCGTGACGGTTACGCTGTTGTT
ATCCAGGACACCCGTGGTCTGTTCGCTTCTGAAGGTGAATTTGTTCCGCACGTTGACGACGAAGCTGACG
CTGAAGACACCCTGTCTTGGATTTTGGAACAGGCTTGGTGCGACGGTAACGTTGGTATGTTCGGTGTTTC
TTACCTGGGTGTTACCCAGTGGCAGGCTGCTGTTTCTGGTGTTGGTGGTCTGAAAGCTATCGCTCCGTCT
ATGGCTTCTGCTGACCTGTACCGTGCTCCGTGGTACGGTCCGGGTGGTGCTCTGTCTGTTGAAGCGCTGC
TGGGTTGGTCTGCTCTGATCGGTACCGGTCTGATCACCTCTCGTTCTGACGCTCGTCCGGAAGACGCTGC
TGACTTCGTTCAGCTGGCTGCTATCCTGAACGACGTTGCTGGTGCTGCTTCTGTTACCCCGCTGGCTGAA
CAGCCGCTGCTGGGTCGTCTGATCCCGTGGGTTATCGACCAGGTTGTTGACCACCCGGACAACGACGAAT
CTTGGCAGTCTATCTCTCTGTTCGAACGTCTGGGTGGTCTGGCTACCCCGGCTCTGATCACCGCTGGTTG
GTACGACGGTTTCGTTGGTGAAAGCCTGCGTACCTTCGTTGCTGTTAAAGACAACGCTGACGCTCGTCTG
GTTGTTGGTCCGTGGTCCCACTCTAACCTGACCGGTCGTAACGCTGACCGTAAATTCGGTATCGCTGCTA
CCTACCCGATCCAGGAAGCTACCACCATGCACAAAGCTTTCTTCGACCGTCACCTGCGTGGTGAAACCGA
CGCACTTGCTGGTGTTCCGAAAGTTCGTCTGTTCGTTATGGGTATCGACGAATGGCGTGACGAAACCGAC
TGGCCGCTGCCGGACACCGCTTACACCCCGTTCTACCTGGGTGGTTCTGGTGCTGCTAACACCTCTACCG
GTGGTGGTACCCTGTCTACCTCTATCAGCGGTACCGAATCTGCTGACACCTACCTGTACGACCCGGCTGA
CCCGGTTCCGAGCCTGGGTGGTACCCTGCTGTTC
